Addgene plasmid #196216: GB1-A11(2-68)-Strep
Purpose: Codon-optimized bacterial expression plasmid. Expresses GB1-His6-TEV-A11(2-68)-Strep.
Depositing lab: Lalit Deshmukh. Depositing organization: University of California, San Diego (UCSD). Publication: ALS Variants of Annexin A11's Proline-Rich Domain Impair Its S100A6-Mediated Fibril Dissolution. Shihora A, Elias RD, Hammond JA, Ghirlando R, Deshmukh L. ACS Chem Neurosci. 2023 Jul 11. doi: 10.1021/acschemneuro.3c00169. PubMed 37433222.
Backbone
  Vector backbone: pET-11a
  Backbone size w/o insert (bp): 5632
  Total vector size (bp): 6142
  Vector type: Bacterial Expression
Growth in bacteria
  Bacterial resistance: Ampicillin, 100 μg/mL
  Growth temperature: 37°C
  Growth strain: DH5alpha
  Copy number: Low Copy
Gene/Insert
  Gene/Insert name: Annexin A11
  Species: H. sapiens (human)
  Insert size (bp): 510
  Entrez Gene: ANXA11 (a.k.a. ALS23, ANX11, CAP-50, CAP50, IBMWMA)
  Tag / fusion protein: GB1-6xHis-TEV (N terminal on insert); Strep-II tag (C terminal on insert)
Terms and licenses: Academic/Nonprofit Terms; Industry Terms: Not Available to Industry
How to cite: GB1-A11(2-68)-Strep was a gift from Lalit Deshmukh (Addgene plasmid # 196216 ; http://n2t.net/addgene:196216 ; RRID:Addgene_196216)
