[The description below was written by a language model from this plasmid's Addgene catalogue record and pLannotate feature annotations shown in this document.]
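Description:
GB1-A11(2-68)-Strep is a bacterial expression plasmid built on the pET-11a backbone, about 6.1 kb in total, for producing a fragment of human annexin A11 (ANXA11) in E. coli. It is maintained through a ColE1/pBR322-type origin accompanied by the bom region and the rop gene, which keeps copy number low as the catalogue notes, and it is selected with ampicillin via the β-lactamase gene and its own promoter. Scattered fragments of the tetracycline resistance gene and its promoter are remnants of the pBR322 ancestry of the backbone and are not a functional marker.

The codon-optimized insert sits in a standard T7lac expression cassette: a T7 promoter followed by a lac operator, the phage T7 gene 10 ribosome binding site, the open reading frame, and a T7 terminator. The plasmid-borne lacI gene supplies repressor, so transcription stays off until induction with IPTG in a host that provides T7 RNA polymerase. The encoded protein consists of the GB1 domain of streptococcal protein G, a small fusion partner commonly used to improve solubility and expression, then a 6xHis tag and a TEV protease site, followed by annexin A11 residues 2–68 and a C-terminal Strep-II tag. The annotation also detects a thrombin cleavage site just after GB1. A short hit to a T7 gene 10-derived solubility tag lies after the annexin segment, near the terminator, and is probably vector-derived sequence rather than part of the product.

The two affinity tags permit purification from either end, and TEV cleavage removes the GB1-His6 portion. The associated work concerns the proline-rich domain of annexin A11, its ALS-linked variants, and S100A6-mediated fibril dissolution.
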