Features (pLannotate 1.2.2; 22 found; start..end, strand, type, name):
    104..208     +  promoter       AmpR promoter: bla
    209..1069    +  CDS            AmpR: β-lactamase; bla; confers resistance to ampicillin, carbenicillin, and related antibiotics
   1240..1828    +  rep_origin     ori: high-copy-number ColE1/pMB1/pBR322/pUC origin of replication
   2014..2153    -  misc_feature   bom: basis of mobility region from pBR322
   2255..2446    -  CDS            rop: Rop protein, which maintains plasmids at low copy number; rop
   2463..2843    +  CDS            YPB1_ECOLX: Protein predicted: Swiss-Prot protein existence level 4. From Escherichia coli.
   3085..3709    -  CDS            TcR (fragment): tetracycline efflux protein; tet; confers resistance to tetracycline
   3724..3745    -  protein_bind   CAP binding site: CAP binding activates transcription in the presence of cAMP. E. coli catabolite activator protein
   3758..4840    -  CDS            lacI: lac repressor; lacI; The lac repressor binds to the lac operator to inhibit transcription in E. coli. This inhibition can be relieved by adding lactose or isopropyl-β-D-thiogalactopyranoside (IPTG).
   4841..4918    -  promoter       lacI promoter: lacI
   4926..5205    -  CDS            TcR (fragment): tetracycline efflux protein; tet; confers resistance to tetracycline
   5227..5245    +  promoter       T7 promoter: promoter for bacteriophage T7 RNA polymerase
   5246..5270    +  protein_bind   lac operator: The lac repressor binds to the lac operator to inhibit transcription in E. coli. This inhibition can be relieved by adding lactose or isopropyl-β-D-thiogalactopyranoside (IPTG). lac repressor encoded by lacI
   5285..5307    +  RBS            RBS: efficient ribosome binding site from bacteriophage T7 gene 10 (Olins and Rangwala, 1989)
   5321..5482    +  CDS            spg (fragment): SPG1_STRSG - Experimental evidence at protein level: Swiss-Prot protein existence level 1. Binds to the constant Fc region of IgG with high affinity. From Streptococcus sp. group G.
   5483..5500    +  CDS            thrombin site: thrombin recognition and cleavage site
   5552..5570    +  CDS            capTEV™ (fragment): composite tag for in vivo biotinylation, TEV protease cleavage, and 6xHis tagging
   5588..5788    +  CDS            ANXA11 (fragment): ANX11_HUMAN - Also known as ANX11. Experimental evidence at protein level: Swiss-Prot protein existence level 1. Binds specifically to calcyclin in a calcium-dependent manner (By similarity). Required for midbody formation and completion of the terminal phase of cytokinesis. From Homo sapiens (Human).
   5823..5872    +  CDS            SET1 (fragment): solubility-enhancement tag derived from T7 phage gene 10B
   5880..5927    +  terminator     T7 terminator: transcription terminator for bacteriophage T7 RNA polymerase
   5950..6054    -  CDS            TcR (fragment): tetracycline efflux protein; tet; confers resistance to tetracycline
   6102..6130    -  promoter       tet promoter: E. coli promoter for tetracycline efflux protein gene
>Addgene plasmid #196216 | GB1-A11(2-68)-Strep | addgene full sequence | sequence record 389412 | Addgene NGS Result
TTCTTGAAGACGAAAGGGCCTCGTGATACGCCTATTTTTATAGGTTAATGTCATGATAATAATGGTTTCT
TAGACGTCAGGTGGCACTTTTCGGGGAAATGTGCGCGGAACCCCTATTTGTTTATTTTTCTAAATACATT
CAAATATGTATCCGCTCATGAGACAATAACCCTGATAAATGCTTCAATAATATTGAAAAAGGAAGAGTAT
GAGTATTCAACATTTCCGTGTCGCCCTTATTCCCTTTTTTGCGGCATTTTGCCTTCCTGTTTTTGCTCAC
CCAGAAACGCTGGTGAAAGTAAAAGATGCTGAAGATCAGTTGGGTGCACGAGTGGGTTACATCGAACTGG
ATCTCAACAGCGGTAAGATCCTTGAGAGTTTTCGCCCCGAAGAACGTTTTCCAATGATGAGCACTTTTAA
AGTTCTGCTATGTGGCGCGGTATTATCCCGTGTTGACGCCGGGCAAGAGCAACTCGGTCGCCGCATACAC
TATTCTCAGAATGACTTGGTTGAGTACTCACCAGTCACAGAAAAGCATCTTACGGATGGCATGACAGTAA
GAGAATTATGCAGTGCTGCCATAACCATGAGTGATAACACTGCGGCCAACTTACTTCTGACAACGATCGG
AGGACCGAAGGAGCTAACCGCTTTTTTGCACAACATGGGGGATCATGTAACTCGCCTTGATCGTTGGGAA
CCGGAGCTGAATGAAGCCATACCAAACGACGAGCGTGACACCACGATGCCTGCAGCAATGGCAACAACGT
TGCGCAAACTATTAACTGGCGAACTACTTACTCTAGCTTCCCGGCAACAATTAATAGACTGGATGGAGGC
GGATAAAGTTGCAGGACCACTTCTGCGCTCGGCCCTTCCGGCTGGCTGGTTTATTGCTGATAAATCTGGA
GCCGGTGAGCGTGGGTCTCGCGGTATCATTGCAGCACTGGGGCCAGATGGTAAGCCCTCCCGTATCGTAG
TTATCTACACGACGGGGAGTCAGGCAACTATGGATGAACGAAATAGACAGATCGCTGAGATAGGTGCCTC
ACTGATTAAGCATTGGTAACTGTCAGACCAAGTTTACTCATATATACTTTAGATTGATTTAAAACTTCAT
TTTTAATTTAAAAGGATCTAGGTGAAGATCCTTTTTGATAATCTCATGACCAAAATCCCTTAACGTGAGT
TTTCGTTCCACTGAGCGTCAGACCCCGTAGAAAAGATCAAAGGATCTTCTTGAGATCCTTTTTTTCTGCG
CGTAATCTGCTGCTTGCAAACAAAAAAACCACCGCTACCAGCGGTGGTTTGTTTGCCGGATCAAGAGCTA
CCAACTCTTTTTCCGAAGGTAACTGGCTTCAGCAGAGCGCAGATACCAAATACTGTCCTTCTAGTGTAGC
CGTAGTTAGGCCACCACTTCAAGAACTCTGTAGCACCGCCTACATACCTCGCTCTGCTAATCCTGTTACC
AGTGGCTGCTGCCAGTGGCGATAAGTCGTGTCTTACCGGGTTGGACTCAAGACGATAGTTACCGGATAAG
GCGCAGCGGTCGGGCTGAACGGGGGGTTCGTGCACACAGCCCAGCTTGGAGCGAACGACCTACACCGAAC
TGAGATACCTACAGCGTGAGCTATGAGAAAGCGCCACGCTTCCCGAAGGGAGAAAGGCGGACAGGTATCC
GGTAAGCGGCAGGGTCGGAACAGGAGAGCGCACGAGGGAGCTTCCAGGGGGAAACGCCTGGTATCTTTAT
AGTCCTGTCGGGTTTCGCCACCTCTGACTTGAGCGTCGATTTTTGTGATGCTCGTCAGGGGGGCGGAGCC
TATGGAAAAACGCCAGCAACGCGGCCTTTTTACGGTTCCTGGCCTTTTGCTGGCCTTTTGCTCACATGTT
CTTTCCTGCGTTATCCCCTGATTCTGTGGATAACCGTATTACCGCCTTTGAGTGAGCTGATACCGCTCGC
CGCAGCCGAACGACCGAGCGCAGCGAGTCAGTGAGCGAGGAAGCGGAAGAGCGCCTGATGCGGTATTTTC
TCCTTACGCATCTGTGCGGTATTTCACACCGCAATGGTGCACTCTCAGTACAATCTGCTCTGATGCCGCA
TAGTTAAGCCAGTATACACTCCGCTATCGCTACGTGACTGGGTCATGGCTGCGCCCCGACACCCGCCAAC
ACCCGCTGACGCGCCCTGACGGGCTTGTCTGCTCCCGGCATCCGCTTACAGACAAGCTGTGACCGTCTCC
GGGAGCTGCATGTGTCAGAGGTTTTCACCGTCATCACCGAAACGCGCGAGGCAGCTGCGGTAAAGCTCAT
CAGCGTGGTCGTGAAGCGATTCACAGATGTCTGCCTGTTCATCCGCGTCCAGCTCGTTGAGTTTCTCCAG
AAGCGTTAATGTCTGGCTTCTGATAAAGCGGGCCATGTTAAGGGCGGTTTTTTCCTGTTTGGTCACTGAT
GCCTCCGTGTAAGGGGGATTTCTGTTCATGGGGGTAATGATACCGATGAAACGAGAGAGGATGCTCACGA
TACGGGTTACTGATGATGAACATGCCCGGTTACTGGAACGTTGTGAGGGTAAACAACTGGCGGTATGGAT
GCGGCGGGACCAGAGAAAAATCACTCAGGGTCAATGCCAGCGCTTCGTTAATACAGATGTAGGTGTTCCA
CAGGGTAGCCAGCAGCATCCTGCGATGCAGATCCGGAACATAATGGTGCAGGGCGCTGACTTCCGCGTTT
CCAGACTTTACGAAACACGGAAACCGAAGACCATTCATGTTGTTGCTCAGGTCGCAGACGTTTTGCAGCA
GCAGTCGCTTCACGTTCGCTCGCGTATCGGTGATTCATTCTGCTAACCAGTAAGGCAACCCCGCCAGCCT
AGCCGGGTCCTCAACGACAGGAGCACGATCATGCGCACCCGTGGCCAGGACCCAACGCTGCCCGAGATGC
GCCGCGTGCGGCTGCTGGAGATGGCGGACGCGATGGATATGTTCTGCCAAGGGTTGGTTTGCGCATTCAC
AGTTCTCCGCAAGAATTGATTGGCTCCAATTCTTGGAGTGGTGAATCCGTTAGCGAGGTGCCGCCGGCTT
CCATTCAGGTCGAGGTGGCCCGGCTCCATGCACCGCGACGCAACGCGGGGAGGCAGACAAGGTATAGGGC
GGCGCCTACAATCCATGCCAACCCGTTCCATGTGCTCGCCGAGGCGGCATAAATCGCCGTGACGATCAGC
GGTCCAATGATCGAAGTTAGGCTGGTAAGAGCCGCGAGCGATCCTTGAAGCTGTCCCTGATGGTCGTCAT
CTACCTGCCTGGACAGCATGGCCTGCAACGCGGGCATCCCGATGCCGCCGGAAGCGAGAAGAATCATAAT
GGGGAAGGCCATCCAGCCTCGCGTCGCGAACGCCAGCAAGACGTAGCCCAGCGCGTCGGCCGCCATGCCG
GCGATAATGGCCTGCTTCTCGCCGAAACGTTTGGTGGCGGGACCAGTGACGAAGGCTTGAGCGAGGGCGT
GCAAGATTCCGAATACCGCAAGCGACAGGCCGATCATCGTCGCGCTCCAGCGAAAGCGGTCCTCGCCGAA
AATGACCCAGAGCGCTGCCGGCACCTGTCCTACGAGTTGCATGATAAAGAAGACAGTCATAAGTGCGGCG
ACGATAGTCATGCCCCGCGCCCACCGGAAGGAGCTGACTGGGTTGAAGGCTCTCAAGGGCATCGGTCGAG
ATCCCGGTGCCTAATGAGTGAGCTAACTTACATTAATTGCGTTGCGCTCACTGCCCGCTTTCCAGTCGGG
AAACCTGTCGTGCCAGCTGCATTAATGAATCGGCCAACGCGCGGGGAGAGGCGGTTTGCGTATTGGGCGC
CAGGGTGGTTTTTCTTTTCACCAGTGAGACGGGCAACAGCTGATTGCCCTTCACCGCCTGGCCCTGAGAG
AGTTGCAGCAAGCGGTCCACGCTGGTTTGCCCCAGCAGGCGAAAATCCTGTTTGATGGTGGTTAACGGCG
GGATATAACATGAGCTGTCTTCGGTATCGTCGTATCCCACTACCGAGATATCCGCACCAACGCGCAGCCC
GGACTCGGTAATGGCGCGCATTGCGCCCAGCGCCATCTGATCGTTGGCAACCAGCATCGCAGTGGGAACG
ATGCCCTCATTCAGCATTTGCATGGTTTGTTGAAAACCGGACATGGCACTCCAGTCGCCTTCCCGTTCCG
CTATCGGCTGAATTTGATTGCGAGTGAGATATTTATGCCAGCCAGCCAGACGCAGACGCGCCGAGACAGA
ACTTAATGGGCCCGCTAACAGCGCGATTTGCTGGTGACCCAATGCGACCAGATGCTCCACGCCCAGTCGC
GTACCGTCTTCATGGGAGAAAATAATACTGTTGATGGGTGTCTGGTCAGAGACATCAAGAAATAACGCCG
GAACATTAGTGCAGGCAGCTTCCACAGCAATGGCATCCTGGTCATCCAGCGGATAGTTAATGATCAGCCC
ACTGACGCGTTGCGCGAGAAGATTGTGCACCGCCGCTTTACAGGCTTCGACGCCGCTTCGTTCTACCATC
GACACCACCACGCTGGCACCCAGTTGATCGGCGCGAGATTTAATCGCCGCGACAATTTGCGACGGCGCGT
GCAGGGCCAGACTGGAGGTGGCAACGCCAATCAGCAACGACTGTTTGCCCGCCAGTTGTTGTGCCACGCG
GTTGGGAATGTAATTCAGCTCCGCCATCGCCGCTTCCACTTTTTCCCGCGTTTTCGCAGAAACGTGGCTG
GCCTGGTTCACCACGCGGGAAACGGTCTGATAAGAGACACCGGCATACTCTGCGACATCGTATAACGTTA
CTGGTTTCACATTCACCACCCTGAATTGACTCTCTTCCGGGCGCTATCATGCCATACCGCGAAAGGTTTT
GCGCCATTCGATGGTGTCCGGGATCTCGACGCTCTCCCTTATGCGACTCCTGCATTAGGAAGCAGCCCAG
TAGTAGGTTGAGGCCGTTGAGCACCGCCGCCGCAAGGAATGGTGCATGCAAGGAGATGGCGCCCAACAGT
CCCCCGGCCACGGGGCCTGCCACCATACCCACGCCGAAACAAGCGCTCATGAGCCCGAAGTGGCGAGCCC
GATCTTCCCCATCGGTGATGTCGGCGATATAGGCGCCAGCAACCGCACCTGTGGCGCCGGTGATGCCGGC
CACGATGCGTCCGGCGTAGAGGATCGAGATCTCGATCCCGCGAAATTAATACGACTCACTATAGGGGAAT
TGTGAGCGGATAACAATTCCCCTCTAGAAATAATTTTGTTTAACTTTAAGAAGGAGATATACATATGCAG
TATAAACTGGCGCTGAACGGCAAAACCCTGAAAGGCGAAACCACCACCGAAGCGGTGGATGCGGCGACCG
CGGAAAAAGTGTTTAAACAGTATGCGAACGATAACGGCGTGGATGGCGAATGGACCTATGATGATGCGAC
CAAAACCTTTACCGTGACCGAACTGGTGCCGCGCGGCAGCATTGAAGGCCGCATTCGCGAAAACCTGAAA
GATAGCGGCCTGTTTCTGGAACATCATCATCATCATCATGAAAACCTGTATTTCCAATCTTATCCGGGCT
ATCCGCCGCCACCGGGTGGGTATCCGCCGGCGGCACCGGGCGGTGGTCCGTGGGGCGGTGCGGCGTATCC
GCCGCCTCCGTCTATGCCGCCGATTGGCCTGGATAACGTGGCGACCTATGCGGGTCAGTTTAACCAAGAT
TATCTGAGCGGCATGGCGGCGAACATGAGCGGCACCTTTGGCGGTGCATGGAGCCATCCGCAGTTTGAAA
AATAAGGATCCGGCTGCTAACAAAGCCCGAAAGGAAGCTGAGTTGGCTGCTGCCACCGCTGAGCAATAAC
TAGCATAACCCCTTGGGGCCTCTAAACGGGTCTTGAGGGGTTTTTTGCTGAAAGGAGGAACTATATCCGG
ATATCCCGCAAGAGGCCCGGCAGTACCGGCATAACCAAGCCTATGCCTACAGCATCCAGGGTGACGGTGC
CGAGGATGACGATGAGCGCATTGTTAGATTTCATACACGGTGCCTGACTGCGTTAGCAATTTAACTGTGA
TAAACTACCGCATTAAAGCTTATCGATGATAAGCTGTCAAACATGAGAA
