>Addgene plasmid #196216 | GB1-A11(2-68)-Strep | depositor partial sequence | sequence record 384559 | Insert
CATATGCAGTATAAACTGGCGCTGAACGGCAAAACCCTGAAAGGCGAAACCACCACCGAAGCGGTGGATG
CGGCGACCGCGGAAAAAGTGTTTAAACAGTATGCGAACGATAACGGCGTGGATGGCGAATGGACCTATGA
TGATGCGACCAAAACCTTTACCGTGACCGAACTGGTGCCGCGCGGCAGCATTGAAGGCCGCATTCGCGAA
AACCTGAAAGATAGCGGCCTGTTTCTGGAACATCATCATCATCATCATGAAAACCTGTATTTCCAATCTT
ATCCGGGCTATCCGCCGCCACCGGGTGGGTATCCGCCGGCGGCACCGGGCGGTGGTCCGTGGGGCGGTGC
GGCGTATCCGCCGCCTCCGTCTATGCCGCCGATTGGCCTGGATAACGTGGCGACCTATGCGGGTCAGTTT
AACCAAGATTATCTGAGCGGCATGGCGGCGAACATGAGCGGCACCTTTGGCGGTGCATGGAGCCATCCGC
AGTTTGAAAAATAAGGATCC
